>Addgene plasmid #1680 | L4796 | depositor full sequence | sequence record 290 | Author sequence
AAGCTTCTGGAGATTGCTCCAGCAGCTCTTAACAGTGTCTACGACCGTCTTCGTGCAATTCTCATGGAAA
CTGAAAGATCGGAAAATGCACTGGATCGACGTATTCAGTATATGATTGAGACTGCAATGCAGATTCGAAA
GGACAAATTTGCGGTAAGGTAGAATATATAAATAGTTTATTAGAAAAAAATAAATTAGAATAATTTAAAT
TCCTACTAGCCAATCAGGCGACCTTTTTGCGCATAGTTCTATTATTGAAAAATTTGGAGAATTTCTCATA
TTCTCGCTCGGAAATCTGGAATTCGACGAGATCTTCTGGCTTCTGTGCAGCTGCATCGCTTTGTGCTCCC
TTTCTCGCTTGTCTTCTGTGTACACCAAGAACCTTGTTGAGTTCATCAACTGAATCTGTGACTGGCTTGT
TGCTCACTGGATGCACTAGACGACTGATTCTCGAGAAATCAGATTGAGTTGCGATTAGGGTGACCTAGAA
ATTGGGAATAATACGAACTTTTGAAAATATTCAGGAGGATTAAAAAAATTATTCTCGACAATCCTACAAA
TTTACTTATTGCACCATGTTGCTCCAACATTTTTCATTAAAAGTTAATGAAAAAATGTAGAAAATCGGAA
ATTGGCAATTTTCAGACCATTTTTAAGCATTTTCAAAAAAAAATTGCAGCTGAAATAAATGTCATTTTCA
GATAAATCGAGCGATTTTCTGTTGTCTGACACTAGTTTTTAGTTTTAAAAAATGTTGGAAGAACATGGTG
CAATAGGTAATTTCATAGAATTTCCATGTGTTTTTTTTCAATTAACCAATTATCCAAATCTTCCAAACTC
ACATTTTGCGGAGCTGGGCTATCAAGAATCTGCTGCAGTTTTATAAGACGAGCATCTCTGATATCACTGA
AAATTAATTTTTAATCAAAACTTGAATATCAACTAAACCCACTTATTAACTTTCTCGATCTTCTGTCGTT
CGGTACGATGACGGTGAAGAAGCCAATTGTAGTAGTTGATTTGGTTCAAGTCCTTTCGGTGTTGTACGTC
AGTGTCCTGCAATGCTATTTAGTTATAACTTAGGCCTAAGATTCAATTTAATGAAGTGATTAAATTTGTT
CTCTGAACCTCTTAAGATGATCTTTTGGATTAGAAACATATAAGACAGGTTTACCTATCTATTAAAAAAC
AGATCAAAATAGATACGACCAAATCGGATAATCCATGCCTACCTGGCATCTAGGAACGTGTTCTTAGAAG
ATTTCTTACGTAATCGTATGAAGAAATAACAATTTGATCGTTGGCCAGCAAAAATAGGGTTTTAAGTGGG
ATAGTGTTTTTATTAGCTAACCGGAAAATTTTATAGTTTTTTTTTGCAAGAAACCACTGAAAACCCCCTA
ATTGTATACATTTTTTGGAGCAGCTTCTGGTCTTTTTGAGCAATAAAATTCGATAAAACAGAATTTAAGT
GTAAATTGTTCACATTTAGTTTCTATTTTATCAAATTTTGTTGCTCAAAAACATTCGAAGCTGCTCTAAA
AAAATGCATTAAAAAAGGGGTTTTCAGTGGTTTTTCACATTAAAAAAGCTAATTTTAACTAAAAATCCAT
CATATTTCCAACTTTGTCACAACAATAAAATGCTGGTCAAAATGTGTTCGAAAAAATGTTTTTTTTTTTA
ATTTTTATAATTTAAAAATAGTTTTCTTTCGCTGGGACACATACATTTTTGGGCGTAAATTTTCAGTTCA
AATTTCCATTTTTACAACCATAATCATAAAGCTACGTCTGATCTCTCTCGCACTTACCTGCGCCTGATTC
GAAAGAACAACCGTAGCCAAAAGAACAAGAAGAACAAGCACGTAGTTGTGGTAGTGGACGTTCATCACGC
AATACTGACCAATGGTCGTGGGGTCTCACTTTCCGTACTATTGAGAGAGGGGAGACTGAAGATGGCAATT
GAGGACAGTGTCTTCGACGCACGCATGCATCCATAAGCATAATCCAGGAGGGATGGAGAGAAAAATCTTG
TTTCTAAGCCCCTCCCTTTGTAATACATACACATATCTAATACCGAAGAATGGCTAATTGAATGGACGTC
AGCTGTTGCTGTAGTTGCCAAGGCATCATCGATGAAATAACTGAAAGAAAGAATTAAATAATTATTGCAG
GCGTATCCGGCGGTCATTGAAGACTTGGACTTGATTGAGGAGGAGGATCAGATCATCCATACACTTAATT
TGGAGGATGCGGTTGATCCGGAAAATGGGCTTAGTAAGTGACTGACCACACGCGGGGGGCATTAATTTAA
TAAATTGAATTCCATTTCAGATGTGTTCAAACTAGATCCAGAATTCGAAAAGAACGAGGAGGTTTATGAG
GAGATCCGTAAGGAAATCATTGGAAACGCCGATATTTCGGATGAGGATGGTGGCGACGAGTTGGATGATG
AAGAAGAGGGTAGTGATGTGGAAGAGGCTCCGAAGAAGACTACAGAGATTATTGATAATACTGATCAGAA
TTGACTGCTTTCAGAAGGTATTCATTTTGAGTTTTGGGCCGGCAAATCTGTAAGTTGCCGGTTGCCGAAA
ATTTGCTGAATTTGCCGGAAAAAAAAATTCCGGAATTTATTTAAAAACTTTTTGTAAAAATTAAATTAAA
TTTGCAACTTTTCAGAGAAGTCTACCTGACAATGCAATCATCTTTGGACTACCAAGAAGCTGCTCACAAA
TTGCTGAAAATGAAGATTCCAGACAGCATGCAGGTCAGCGATGTTGCAAAGAAAAATTTTCGACCAAAAA
AACCAACCAATCATAAAATTTAAAAAAAAACTCCGTTTTTTTCTTTTTTTTTATACGAGAAAAACCAAAA
AAATGTATTTTTGCCAAATTCTAAAATACTATCCCCGAAATTTTCAATATTTTCTCTTTCAGAACGAACT
CTGCGCGATGCTTGTCGATTGTTGTGCTCAACAGCGTACCTACGAGCGATTCTACGGAATGCTGAGAACA
CGTTAAACACGAAGATCATATTTATTTTGAGACCCGGATGCTCTGAAAATGTCTGACATAGATTTAAAAA
AGCATATATATATTTTTCATTTTCAACGTGAAAGTTTTGTGCAACTTTATAGAATCTCCTATTGGCACAT
TGTTTTTTATTTAACTGAGGCAGTTTTTGAACACCTTTTTGAAACTTTGAATCTCTTTGAAGTATACTGT
CGAAAAGACTGACTTGAGCGTTCGAAATGCCAGAAGAAAACTATATTTGAATCTCGCGCTAAATTGAGAA
ATGCAACCGCGCTCCACTGGACAATTGGAAAAAAAATTTATTCGGAGGCGACAACGGTATTTTCGAAATT
GATTTTCTGTGTATTTTCTCATTTTTTATAAATTCTTCTTTGATTTATCGTTCGTTTGTGAGAAATTTAA
TTGTATTCAAACTTTTTTATAGTAAGATACCGGTGGTACCGAGCTCAGAAAAAATGACCGCTCCAAAGAA
GAAACGCAAAGTACCGAGCTCAGAAAAAATGACGGCACCTAAAAAGAAACGCAAAGTACCGGTAGAAAAA
ATGAGTAAAGGAGAAGAACTTTTCACTGGAGTTGTCCCAATTCTTGTTGAATTAGATGGTGATGTTAATG
GGCACAAATTTTCTGTCAGTGGAGAGGGTGAAGGTGATGCAACATACGGAAAACTTACCCTTAAATTTAT
TTGCACTACTGGAAAACTACCTGTTCCATGGGTAAGTTTAAACATATATATACTAACTAACCCTGATTAT
TTAAATTTTCAGCCAACACTTGTCACTACTTTCTGTTATGGTGTTCAATGCTTCTCGAGATACCCAGATC
ATATGAAACGGCATGACTTTTTCAAGAGTGCCATGCCCGAAGGTTATGTACAGGAAAGAACTATATTTTT
CAAAGATGACGGGAACTACAAGACACGTAAGTTTAAACAGTTCGGTACTAACTAACCATACATATTTAAA
TTTTCAGGTGCTGAAGTCAAGTTTGAAGGTGATACCCTTGTTAATAGAATCGAGTTAAAAGGTATTGATT
TTAAAGAAGATGGAAACATTCTTGGACACAAATTGGAATACAACTATAACTCACACAATGTATACATCAT
GGCAGACAAACAAAAGAATGGAATCAAAGTTGTAAGTTTAAACATGATTTTACTAACTAACTAATCTGAT
TTAAATTTTCAGAACTTCAAAATTAGACACAACATTGAAGATGGAAGCGTTCAACTAGCAGACCATTATC
AACAAAATACTCCAATTGGCGATGGCCCTGTCCTTTTACCAGACAACCATTACCTGTCCACACAATCTGC
CCTTTCGAAAGATCCCAACGAAAAGAGAGACCACATGGTCCTTCTTGAGTTTGTAACAGCTGCTGGGATT
ACACATGGCATGGACGAACTATACAAAAGCCCACAAGCTTTGGAATTCGCTAGCCGGCCATACAAGTAAT
CCGGATGATCGACGCCAACGTCGTTGAATTTTCAAATTTTAAATACTGAATATTTGTTTTTTTTCCTATT
ATTTATTTATTCTCTTTGTGTTTTTTTTCTTGCTTTCTAAAAAATTAATTCAATCCAAATCTAAACATTT
TTTTTTCTCTTTCCGTCTCCCAATTCGTATTCCGCTCCTCTCATCTGAACACAATGTGCAAGTTTATTTA
TCTTCTCGCTTTCATTTCATTAGGACGTGGGGGGAATTGGTGGAAGGGGGAAACACACAAAAGGATGATG
GAAATGAAATAAGGACACACAATATGCAACAACATTCAATTCAGAAATATGGAGGAAGGTTTAAAAGAAA
ACATAAAAATATATAGAGGAGGAAGGAAAACTAGTAAAAAATAAGCAAAGAAATTAGGCGAACGATGAGA
ATTGTCCTCGCTTGGGCCCTTTCGTCTCGCGCGTTTCGGTGATGACGGTGAAAACCTCTGACACATGCAG
CTCCCGGAGACGGTCACAGCTTGTCTGTAAGCGGATGCCGGGAGCAGACAAGCCCGTCAGGGCGCGTCAG
CGGGTGTTGGCGGGTGTCGGGGCTGGCTTAACTATGCGGCATCAGAGCAGATTGTACTGAGAGTGCACCA
TATGCGGTGTGAAATACCGCACAGATGCGTAAGGAGAAAATACCGCATCAGGCGGCCTTAAGGGCCTCGT
GATACGCCTATTTTTATAGGTTAATGTCATGATAATAATGGTTTCTTAGACGTCAGGTGGCACTTTTCGG
GGAAATGTGCGCGGAACCCCTATTTGTTTATTTTTCTAAATACATTCAAATATGTATCCGCTCATGAGAC
AATAACCCTGATAAATGCTTCAATAATATTGAAAAAGGAAGAGTATGAGTATTCAACATTTCCGTGTCGC
CCTTATTCCCTTTTTTGCGGCATTTTGCCTTCCTGTTTTTGCTCACCCAGAAACGCTGGTGAAAGTAAAA
GATGCTGAAGATCAGTTGGGTGCACGAGTGGGTTACATCGAACTGGATCTCAACAGCGGTAAGATCCTTG
AGAGTTTTCGCCCCGAAGAACGTTTTCCAATGATGAGCACTTTTAAAGTTCTGCTATGTGGCGCGGTATT
ATCCCGTATTGACGCCGGGCAAGAGCAACTCGGTCGCCGCATACACTATTCTCAGAATGACTTGGTTGAG
TACTCACCAGTCACAGAAAAGCATCTTACGGATGGCATGACAGTAAGAGAATTATGCAGTGCTGCCATAA
CCATGAGTGATAACACTGCGGCCAACTTACTTCTGACAACGATCGGAGGACCGAAGGAGCTAACCGCTTT
TTTGCACAACATGGGGGATCATGTAACTCGCCTTGATCGTTGGGAACCGGAGCTGAATGAAGCCATACCA
AACGACGAGCGTGACACCACGATGCCTGTAGCAATGGCAACAACGTTGCGCAAACTATTAACTGGCGAAC
TACTTACTCTAGCTTCCCGGCAACAATTAATAGACTGGATGGAGGCGGATAAAGTTGCAGGACCACTTCT
GCGCTCGGCCCTTCCGGCTGGCTGGTTTATTGCTGATAAATCTGGAGCCGGTGAGCGTGGGTCTCGCGGT
ATCATTGCAGCACTGGGGCCAGATGGTAAGCCCTCCCGTATCGTAGTTATCTACACGACGGGGAGTCAGG
CAACTATGGATGAACGAAATAGACAGATCGCTGAGATAGGTGCCTCACTGATTAAGCATTGGTAACTGTC
AGACCAAGTTTACTCATATATACTTTAGATTGATTTAAAACTTCATTTTTAATTTAAAAGGATCTAGGTG
AAGATCCTTTTTGATAATCTCATGACCAAAATCCCTTAACGTGAGTTTTCGTTCCACTGAGCGTCAGACC
CCGTAGAAAAGATCAAAGGATCTTCTTGAGATCCTTTTTTTCTGCGCGTAATCTGCTGCTTGCAAACAAA
AAAACCACCGCTACCAGCGGTGGTTTGTTTGCCGGATCAAGAGCTACCAACTCTTTTTCCGAAGGTAACT
GGCTTCAGCAGAGCGCAGATACCAAATACTGTCCTTCTAGTGTAGCCGTAGTTAGGCCACCACTTCAAGA
ACTCTGTAGCACCGCCTACATACCTCGCTCTGCTAATCCTGTTACCAGTGGCTGCTGCCAGTGGCGATAA
GTCGTGTCTTACCGGGTTGGACTCAAGACGATAGTTACCGGATAAGGCGCAGCGGTCGGGCTGAACGGGG
GGTTCGTGCACACAGCCCAGCTTGGAGCGAACGACCTACACCGAACTGAGATACCTACAGCGTGAGCATT
GAGAAAGCGCCACGCTTCCCGAAGGGAGAAAGGCGGACAGGTATCCGGTAAGCGGCAGGGTCGGAACAGG
AGAGCGCACGAGGGAGCTTCCAGGGGGAAACGCCTGGTATCTTTATAGTCCTGTCGGGTTTCGCCACCTC
TGACTTGAGCGTCGATTTTTGTGATGCTCGTCAGGGGGGCGGAGCCTATGGAAAAACGCCAGCAACGCGG
CCTTTTTACGGTTCCTGGCCTTTTGCTGGCCTTTTGCTCACATGTTCTTTCCTGCGTTATCCCCTGATTC
TGTGGATAACCGTATTACCGCCTTTGAGTGAGCTGATACCGCTCGCCGCAGCCGAACGACCGAGCGCAGC
GAGTCAGTGAGCGAGGAAGCGGAAGAGCGCCCAATACGCAAACCGCCTCTCCCCGCGCGTTGGCCGATTC
ATTAATGCAGCTGGCACGACAGGTTTCCCGACTGGAAAGCGGGCAGTGAGCGCAACGCAATTAATGTGAG
TTAGCTCACTCATTAGGCACCCCAGGCTTTACACTTTATGCTTCCGGCTCGTATGTTGTGTGGAATTGTG
AGCGGATAACAATTTCACACAGGAAACAGCTATGACCATGATTACGCCAAGCTGTAAGTTTAAACATGAT
CTTACTAACTAACTATTCTCATTTAAATTTTCAGAGCTTAAAAATGGCTGAAATCACTCACAACGATGGA
TACGCTAACAACTTGGAAATGAAAT
Features (pLannotate 1.2.2; 13 found; start..end, strand, type, name):
      1..153     +  CDS            let-858 (fragment): CWC22_CAEEL - Experimental evidence at transcript level: Swiss-Prot protein existence level 2. Required for pre-mRNA splicing and for exon-junction complex (EJC) assembly. Hinders EIF4A3 from non-specifically binding RNA and escorts it to the splicing machinery to promote EJC assembly on mature mRNAs. Through its role in EJC assembly, required for nonsense-mediated mRNA decay (By similarity). Required for early embryogenesis and tissue differentiation. From Caenorhabditis elegans.
   2171..2521    +  CDS            let-858 (fragment): CWC22_CAEEL - Experimental evidence at transcript level: Swiss-Prot protein existence level 2. Required for pre-mRNA splicing and for exon-junction complex (EJC) assembly. Hinders EIF4A3 from non-specifically binding RNA and escorts it to the splicing machinery to promote EJC assembly on mature mRNAs. Through its role in EJC assembly, required for nonsense-mediated mRNA decay (By similarity). Required for early embryogenesis and tissue differentiation. From Caenorhabditis elegans.
   2659..2763    +  CDS            let-858 (fragment): CWC22_CAEEL - Experimental evidence at transcript level: Swiss-Prot protein existence level 2. Required for pre-mRNA splicing and for exon-junction complex (EJC) assembly. Hinders EIF4A3 from non-specifically binding RNA and escorts it to the splicing machinery to promote EJC assembly on mature mRNAs. Through its role in EJC assembly, required for nonsense-mediated mRNA decay (By similarity). Required for early embryogenesis and tissue differentiation. From Caenorhabditis elegans.
   3574..4434    +  CDS            sg25: sg25 is a basic (constitutively fluorescent) green fluorescent protein published in 1997, derived from Aequorea victoria.
   4926..4961    +  CDS            rop (fragment): Rop protein, which maintains plasmids at low copy number; rop
   5063..5162    +  misc_feature   bom (fragment): basis of mobility region from pBR322
   5260..5364    +  promoter       AmpR promoter: bla
   5365..6225    +  CDS            AmpR: β-lactamase; bla; confers resistance to ampicillin, carbenicillin, and related antibiotics
   6396..6984    +  rep_origin     ori: high-copy-number ColE1/pMB1/pBR322/pUC origin of replication
   7167..7259    +  CDS            lacI (fragment): lac repressor; lacI; The lac repressor binds to the lac operator to inhibit transcription in E. coli. This inhibition can be relieved by adding lactose or isopropyl-β-D-thiogalactopyranoside (IPTG).
   7272..7293    +  protein_bind   CAP binding site: CAP binding activates transcription in the presence of cAMP. E. coli catabolite activator protein
   7308..7338    +  promoter       lac promoter: promoter for the E. coli lac operon
   7346..7362    +  protein_bind   lac operator: The lac repressor binds to the lac operator to inhibit transcription in E. coli. This inhibition can be relieved by adding lactose or isopropyl-β-D-thiogalactopyranoside (IPTG). lac repressor encoded by lacI
