[The description below was written by a language model from this plasmid's Addgene catalogue record and pLannotate feature annotations shown in this document.]
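Description:
L4796 is a 7,515 bp C. elegans (worm) expression vector from the 1999 Fire Lab vector kit, catalogued as an empty backbone with no inserted gene of interest. The parental backbone is not named in the record, but the annotated features point to a standard pUC/pBR322-type E. coli plasmid. It has a high-copy ColE1/pMB1 origin, a β-lactamase (AmpR) gene with its own promoter for ampicillin selection, and remnants of rop, bom, lacI and the lac promoter/operator region, which are carried over from the cloning vector.

The payload is a GFP reporter cassette built around regulatory sequences from let-858, a C. elegans gene encoding a splicing factor required for early embryogenesis and tissue differentiation. The depositor's module list describes two copies of a let-858 enhancer in opposite orientations, a let-858 promoter segment and what appears to be its transcription start region. These are followed by an SV40 nuclear localisation signal and a GFP coding region carrying the S65C chromophore substitution. The GFP is divided into segments by three synthetic introns (IVSR, IVSS, IVST), a Fire-vector design feature generally included to improve transgene expression in worms, and the cassette ends in let-858 3' sequence. The feature table is consistent with this layout, showing three let-858 coding fragments upstream and an intron-interrupted GFP variant annotated at 3574–4434. The enhancer, NLS and intron modules are not individually annotated.

The record gives no purpose beyond empty backbone. The arrangement suggests a let-858-driven, nuclear-localised GFP marker, or a scaffold into which sequences can be cloned by restriction digestion for expression in transgenic worms.
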