Addgene plasmid #1680: L4796
Purpose: (Empty Backbone)
Depositing lab: Andrew Fire. Depositing organization: Carnegie Institution for Science.
Backbone
  Vector backbone: Unknown
  Backbone size (bp): 7515
  Vector type: Worm Expression
Growth in bacteria
  Bacterial resistance: Ampicillin, 100 μg/mL
  Growth temperature: 37°C
  Growth strain: DH5alpha
  Copy number: Unknown
Gene/Insert
  Gene/Insert name: None
  Tag / fusion protein: let858enh>>, let858enh<<, let858-455, let858Tsa, SV40NLS''', gfpN, IVSR, gfpS65C, IVSS, IVST, gfpC, let8583'...
  Cloning method: Restriction Enzyme
Terms and licenses: Academic/Nonprofit Terms; Industry Terms: Not Available to Industry
Depositor comments: See Fire Lab Vector Kit Documentation 1999. Fire Lab Miniprep Number pPD135.83, Ligation number L4796.
How to cite: L4796 was a gift from Andrew Fire (Addgene plasmid # 1680 ; http://n2t.net/addgene:1680 ; RRID:Addgene_1680)
