>Addgene plasmid #1680 | L4796 | addgene partial sequence | sequence record 16812 | 1680_m13reverse
GNGNGTTAACATGGATCTTACTAACTAACTATTCTCATTTAAATTTTCAGAGCTTAAAAATGGCTGACCT
CACTCACAACGATGGATACGCTAACAACTTGGAAATGAAATAAGCTTCTGGAGATTGCTCCAGCAGCTCT
TAACAGTGTCTACGACCGTCTTCGTGCAATTCTCATGGAAACTGAAAGATCGGAAAATGCACTGGATCGA
CGTATTCAGTATATGATTGAGACTGCAATGCAGATTCGAAAGGACAAATTTGCGGTAAGGTAGAATATAT
AAATAGTTTATTAGAAAAAAATAAATTAGAATAATTTAAATTCCTACTAGCCAATCAGGCGACCTTTTTG
CGCATAGTTCTATTATTGAAAAATTTGGAGAATTTCTCATATTCTCGCTCGGAAATCTGGAATTCGACGA
GATCTTCTGGCTTCTGTGCAGCTGCATCGCTTTGTGCTCCCTTTCTCGCTTGTCTTCTGTGTACACCAAG
AACCTTGTTGAGTTCATCAACTGAATCTGTGACTGGCTTGTTGCTCACTGGATGCACTAGACGACTGATT
CTCGAGAAATCAGATTGAGTTGCGATTAGGGTGACCTAGAAATTGGGAATAATACGAACTTTTGAAAATA
TTCAGGAGGATTAAAAAAATTATTCTCGACAATCCTACAAATTTACTTATTGCACCATGTTGCTCCAACA
TTTTTCATTAAAAGTTAATGAAAAAATGTAGAAAATCGGAAATTGGCAATTTTCAGACCATTTTTAAGCA
TTTTCAAAAAAAAATTGCAGCTGAAATAAATGTCATTTTCAGATAAATCGAGCGATTTTCTGTTGTCTGA
CACTAGTTTTTAGTTTTAAAAAATGTTGGAAGAACATGGTGCAATAGGTAATTTCATAGAATTTCCATGT
GTTTTTTTTCAATTAACCAATTATCCAAATCTTCCAAACTCACATTTTGCGGAGCTGGGCTATCAAGAAT
CTGCTGCAGTTTTATAAGACGAGCATCTCTGANATCNCTGAAAATTAATTTTTTAATCNAAACTGGAATA
TCACCTAAACCCNCTTATTAACTTTCNCGATCTTCNGNCGTTCGGAACAAGACGGGGAAAAACCCATTGN
AAAATTGATTTGGTTCAGTCCTTCNGGGGNGAACGNCGGGGCCCGCANGCTTTTANTTAACTTAGNCCAA
AATCATTNAGGAGGNATAATTTGTCCNGANCCNNTAAAGATTTTGNATAAAACAAAAAANGGTTNCNTTT
TTTAAAACCATCAAAAACCCCCCNCGAANCCGNCCCCCGNCCAGAAGGGTNTAAAATTNCCNACCCGAAA
AAAAATTTTCNGGCCCAAAAGGTTTGGGGGGTG
